# Supplementary material for: Polycomb repression works without Siesta
Source: bioRxiv preprint, doi:10.1101/2025.07.18.664654, version 1 (2025-07-18)
Supplement: Supplemental files [file 664654_file03.zip › Supplementary_file_3.gb]

LOCUS       pPB-MtnA-eGFP-PI        4828 bp    DNA     circular SYN 10-DEC-2024
DEFINITION  synthetic circular DNA
ACCESSION   .
VERSION     .
KEYWORDS    .
SOURCE      synthetic DNA construct
  ORGANISM  synthetic DNA construct
REFERENCE   1  (bases 1 to 4828)
  AUTHORS   Lyubov Yarinich
  TITLE     Direct Submission
  JOURNAL   Exported Jun 27, 2025 from SnapGene 8.1.1
            https://www.snapgene.com
COMMENT     ORIGDB|GenBank
COMMENT     Sequence Label: pPB-MtnA-eGFP-PI-14
FEATURES             Location/Qualifiers
     source          1..4828
                     /mol_type="other DNA"
                     /organism="synthetic DNA construct"
     rep_origin      2..458
                     /label=f1(+) origin
     primer_bind     173..192
                     /label=Plasmid pLenti R
     primer_bind     complement(260..279)
                     /label=Plasmid pLenti F
     primer_bind     complement(459..478)
                     /label=Piggy_y_9_attP_fw
     primer_bind     complement(541..563)
                     /label=BXD-GFP-i3
     primer_bind     572..592
                     /label=cDNA-ampl-R (2)
     primer_bind     572..592
                     /label=cDNA-ampl-R
     primer_bind     575..595
                     /label=pBS-F1
     primer_bind     599..615
                     /label=M13fw
     primer_bind     625..644
                     /label=T7-Uni
     misc_structure  complement(683..996)
                     /label=5'-PiggyBac-TR
     primer_bind     705..727
                     /label=qPiggyBac-F1
     primer_bind     complement(783..802)
                     /label=RB5-minus
     primer_bind     complement(825..847)
                     /label=qPiggyBac-R1
     primer_bind     870..890
                     /label=5 -pBac-TR-F
     promoter        1043..1464
                     /label=Metallothionein promoter
     primer_bind     1276..1296
                     /label=Fubi
     primer_bind     complement(1291..1311)
                     /label=Rubi
     primer_bind     1392..1411
                     /label=su(z)12_seq5
     misc_feature    1409
                     /label=Start of transcription
     misc_feature    1515..1518
                     /label=Drosophila consensus Kozak site
     CDS             1519..2238
                     /codon_start=1
                     /label=eGFP
                     /translation="MVSKGEELFTGVVPILVELDGDVNGHKFSVSGEGEGDATYGKLTL
                     KFICTTGKLPVPWPTLVTTLTYGVQCFSRYPDHMKQHDFFKSAMPEGYVQERTIFFKDD
                     GNYKTRAEVKFEGDTLVNRIELKGIDFKEDGNILGHKLEYNYNSHNVYIMADKQKNGIK
                     VNFKIRHNIEDGSVQLADHYQQNTPIGDGPVLLPDNHYLSTQSALSKDPNEKRDHMVLL
                     EFVTAAGITLGMDELYK"
     primer_bind     1748..1767
                     /label=newGFP_F
     primer_bind     complement(1759..1778)
                     /label=ReGFP
     primer_bind     1821..1840
                     /label=eGFP F
     primer_bind     complement(1900..1918)
                     /label=eGFP R
     primer_bind     2107..2126
                     /label=eGFP_2.5q
     primer_bind     complement(2146..2165)
                     /label=newGFP_R
     primer_bind     2175..2195
                     /label=Libr-cDNA-for
     primer_bind     complement(2204..2223)
                     /label=eGFP_2.6q
     primer_bind     2247..2308
                     /label=PB-Barcode3-Gibson-F
     misc_feature    2254..2257
                     /label=DpnII
     misc_feature    2258..2260
                     /label=3-bp spacer (for iPCR mapping)
     misc_feature    2261..2265
                     /label=PI 16
     misc_feature    2266..2268
                     /label=3-bp spacer
     misc_feature    2269
                     /label=Rest of SalI
     gap             2270..2287
                     /estimated_length=18
     misc_feature    2270..2287
                     /label=Barcode (18 nt)
     primer_bind     complement(2291..2319)
                     /label=PB-cDNA-fwd-AN
     primer_bind     complement(2291..2310)
                     /label=PB-cDNA-fwd-mod1-A1
     primer_bind     complement(2291..2310)
                     /label=PB-cDNA-mod1
     primer_bind     complement(2302..2333)
                     /label=Libr-cDNA-AN
     primer_bind     complement(2303..2326)
                     /label=cDNA-ampl-R (2)
     primer_bind     complement(2303..2326)
                     /label=cDNA-ampl-R
     primer_bind     complement(2306..2323)
                     /label=pBS-F1
     polyA_signal    2328..2344
                     /label=sNRP-1 polyA signal
     misc_structure  2351..2592
                     /label=3'-TR (242 bp)
     primer_bind     complement(2526..2542)
                     /label=qPiggyBac-F1
     primer_bind     2536..2565
                     /label=PB-outer-F-2 (2)
     primer_bind     2536..2565
                     /label=PB-outer-F-2
     primer_bind     2540..2552
                     /label=5 -pBac-TR-F
     primer_bind     2559..2586
                     /label=InvPCR-FNextera2
     primer_bind     complement(2573..2630)
                     /label=BC-PcG-Gibson-R1
     primer_bind     complement(2598..2616)
                     /label=GFP_Barcode_Rev
     primer_bind     2612..2639
                     /label=Primer_1_Gib
     primer_bind     complement(2661..2681)
                     /label=pBFv-seq1
     primer_bind     complement(2666..2685)
                     /label=Seq yoh PTE F
     primer_bind     complement(2666..2685)
                     /label=seq yoh PTE F
     primer_bind     complement(2678..2694)
                     /label=M13rev
     primer_bind     complement(2739..2759)
                     /label=pBS-R1a
     primer_bind     complement(2739..2759)
                     /label=pBS-R1
     rep_origin      3098..3538
                     /label=Col E1 origin
     CDS             complement(3839..4699)
                     /codon_start=1
                     /label=Amp[r]
                     /translation="MSIQHFRVALIPFFAAFCLPVFAHPETLVKVKDAEDQLGARVGYI
                     ELDLNSGKILESFRPEERFPMMSTFKVLLCGAVLSRIDAGQEQLGRRIHYSQNDLVEYS
                     PVTEKHLTDGMTVRELCSAAITMSDNTAANLLLTTIGGPKELTAFLHNMGDHVTRLDRW
                     EPELNEAIPNDERDTTMPVAMATTLRKLLTGELLTLASRQQLIDWMEADKVAGPLLRSA
                     LPAGWFIADKSGAGERGSRGIIAALGPDGKPSRIVVIYTTGSQATMDERNRQIAEIGAS
                     LIKHW"
     primer_bind     4279..4302
                     /label=Amp-qPCR-F1
     primer_bind     4293..4312
                     /label=Amp1.2
     primer_bind     complement(4346..4365)
                     /label=Amp R
     primer_bind     complement(4359..4382)
                     /label=Amp-qPCR-R1
     primer_bind     complement(4455..4474)
                     /label=Amp1.1
     primer_bind     complement(4471..4490)
                     /label=Amp F
ORIGIN
        1 taaattgtaa gcgttaatat tttgttaaaa ttcgcgttaa atttttgtta aatcagctca
       61 ttttttaacc aataggccga aatcggcaaa atcccttata aatcaaaaga atagaccgag
      121 atagggttga gtgttgttcc agtttggaac aagagtccac tattaaagaa cgtggactcc
      181 aacgtcaaag gnnnnnnnnn nnnnnnnnnn nnnnnnnnnn nnnnnnnnnn nnnnnnnnnn
      241 tnnnnnnnnn nnnnnnnnnn nnnnnnnnnn nnnnnnnnnn nnnnnnnnnn nnnnnnnnnn
      301 nnnnnnnnnn nnnnnnnnnn nnnnnnnnnn nngnnnnnnn nnnnnnnnnn nnnnnnnnnn
      361 nnnnnnnnnn nnnnnnnnnn nnnnnnnnnn nnnnnnnnnn nnnnnnnnnn nnnnnnnnnn
      421 nnnnnnnnnn nnnnnnnnnn nnnnnnnnnn nnnnnnnccc attcgccatt caggctgcgc
      481 aactgttggg aagggcgatc ggtgcgggcc tcttcgctat tacgccagct ggcgaaaggg
      541 ggatgtgctg caaggcgatt aagttgggta acgccagggt tttcccagtc acgacgttgt
      601 aaaacgacgg ccagtgagcg cgcgtaatac gactcactat agggcgaatt ggggcgcgcc
      661 attctagtgg atccacggta ccttaaccct agaaagatag tctgcgtaaa attgacgcat
      721 gcattcttga aatattgctc tctctttcta aatagcgcga atccgtcgct gtgcatttag
      781 gacatctcag tcgccgcttg gagctcccgt gaggcgtgct tgtcaatgcg gtaagtgtca
      841 ctgattttga actataacga ccgcgtgagt caaaatgacg catgattatc ttttacgtga
      901 cttttaagat ttaactcata cgataattat attgttattt catgttctac ttacgtgata
      961 acttattata tatatatttt cttgttatag atatcaacta gaatgctagc tcgcgacacc
     1021 taggatgttt aaacacgaat tcgttgcagg acaggatgtg gtgcccgatg tgactagctc
     1081 tttgctgcag gccgtcctat cctctggttc cgataagaga cccagaactc cggcccccca
     1141 ccgcccaccg ccacccccat acatatgtgg tacgcaagta agagtgcctg cgcatgcccc
     1201 atgtgcccca ccaagagctt tgcatcccat acaagtcccc aaagtggaga accgaaccaa
     1261 ttcttcgcgg gcagaacaaa agcttctgca cacgtctcca ctcgaatttg gagccggccg
     1321 gcgtgtgcaa aagaggtgaa tcgaacgaaa gacccgtgtg taaagccgcg tttccaaaat
     1381 gtataaaacc gagagcatct ggccaatgtg catcagttgt ggtcagcagc aaaatcaagt
     1441 gaatcatctc agtgcaacta aaggcaattg atcatatgag gcctagatct gtaccggtat
     1501 gggcccatga cgtccaccat ggtgagcaag ggcgaggagc tgttcaccgg ggtggtgccc
     1561 atcctggtcg agctggacgg cgacgtaaac ggccacaagt tcagcgtgtc cggcgagggc
     1621 gagggcgatg ccacctacgg caagctgacc ctgaagttca tctgcaccac cggcaagctg
     1681 cccgtgccct ggcccaccct cgtgaccacc ctgacctacg gcgtgcagtg cttcagccgc
     1741 taccccgacc acatgaagca gcacgacttc ttcaagtccg ccatgcccga aggctacgtc
     1801 caggagcgca ccatcttctt caaggacgac ggcaactaca agacccgcgc cgaggtgaag
     1861 ttcgagggcg acaccctggt gaaccgcatc gagctgaagg gcatcgactt caaggaggac
     1921 ggcaacatcc tggggcacaa gctggagtac aactacaaca gccacaacgt ctatatcatg
     1981 gccgacaagc agaagaacgg catcaaggtg aacttcaaga tccgccacaa catcgaggac
     2041 ggcagcgtgc agctcgccga ccactaccag cagaacaccc ccatcggcga cggccccgtg
     2101 ctgctgcccg acaaccacta cctgagcacc cagtccgccc tgagcaaaga ccccaacgag
     2161 aagcgcgatc acatggtcct gctggagttc gtgaccgccg ccgggatcac tctcggcatg
     2221 gacgagctgt acaagtaatc cggagggtct agagatcgag tacaagaggn nnnnnnnnnn
     2281 nnnnnnngag ttgtggccgg cccttgtgac tgggaaaacc ctggcgtaaa taaaatacga
     2341 aatgactagt taaaagtttt gttactttat agaagaaatt ttgagttttt gttttttttt
     2401 aataaataaa taaacataaa taaattgttt gttgaattta ttattagtat gtaagtgtaa
     2461 atataataaa acttaatatc tattcaaatt aataaataaa cctcgatata cagaccgata
     2521 aaacacatgc gtcaatttta cgcatgatta tctttaacgt acgtcacaat atgattatct
     2581 ttctagggtt aatctagtat acgcgtatgc ggccgcttaa ttaatccagc ttttgttccc
     2641 tttagtgagg gttaattgcg cgcttggcgt aatcatggtc atagctgttt cctgtgtgaa
     2701 attgttatcc gctcacaatt ccacacaaca tacgagccgg aagcataaag tgtaaagcct
     2761 ggggtgccta atgagtgagc taactcacat taattgcgtt gcgctcactg cccgctttcc
     2821 agtcgggaaa cctgtcgtgc cagctgcatt aatgaatcgg ccaacgcgcg gggagaggcg
     2881 gtttgcgtat tgggcgctct tccgcttcct cgctcactga ctcgctgcgc tcggtcgttc
     2941 ggctgcggcg agcggtatca gctcactcaa aggcggtaat acggttatcc acagaatcag
     3001 gggataacgc aggaaagaac atgtgagcaa aaggccagca aaaggccagg aaccgtaaaa
     3061 aggccgcgtt gctggcgttt ttccataggc tccgcccccc tgacgagcat cacaaaaatc
     3121 gacgctcaag tcagaggtgg cgaaacccga caggactata aagataccag gcgtttcccc
     3181 ctggaagctc cctcgtgcgc tctcctgttc cgaccctgcc gcttaccgga tacctgtccg
     3241 cctttctccc ttcgggaagc gtggcgcttt ctcatagctc acgctgtagg tatctcagtt
     3301 cggtgtaggt cgttcgctcc aagctgggct gtgtgcacga accccccgtt cagcccgacc
     3361 gctgcgcctt atccggtaac tatcgtcttg agtccaaccc ggtaagacac gacttatcgc
     3421 cactggcagc agccactggt aacaggatta gcagagcgag gtatgtaggc ggtgctacag
     3481 agttcttgaa gtggtggcct aactacggct acactagaag gacagtattt ggtatctgcg
     3541 ctctgctgaa gccagttacc ttcggaaaaa gagttggtag ctcttgatcc ggcaaacaaa
     3601 ccaccgctgg tagcggtggt ttttttgttt gcaagcagca gattacgcgc agaaaaaaag
     3661 gatctcaaga agatcctttg atcttttcta cggggtctga cgctcagtgg aacgaaaact
     3721 cacgttaagg gattttggtc atgagattat caaaaaggat cttcacctag atccttttaa
     3781 attaaaaatg aagttttaaa tcaatctaaa gtatatatga gtaaacttgg tctgacagtt
     3841 accaatgctt aatcagtgag gcacctatct cagcgatctg tctatttcgt tcatccatag
     3901 ttgcctgact ccccgtcgtg tagataacta cgatacggga gggcttacca tctggcccca
     3961 gtgctgcaat gataccgcga gacccacgct caccggctcc agatttatca gcaataaacc
     4021 agccagccgg aagggccgag cgcagaagtg gtcctgcaac tttatccgcc tccatccagt
     4081 ctattaattg ttgccgggaa gctagagtaa gtagttcgcc agttaatagt ttgcgcaacg
     4141 ttgttgccat tgctacaggc atcgtggtgt cacgctcgtc gtttggtatg gcttcattca
     4201 gctccggttc ccaacgatca aggcgagtta catgatcccc catgttgtgc aaaaaagcgg
     4261 ttagctcctt cggtcctccg atcgttgtca gaagtaagtt ggccgcagtg ttatcactca
     4321 tggttatggc agcactgcat aattctctta ctgtcatgcc atccgtaaga tgcttttctg
     4381 tgactggtga gtactcaacc aagtcattct gagaatagtg tatgcggcga ccgagttgct
     4441 cttgcccggc gtcaatacgg gataataccg cgccacatag cagaacttta aaagtgctca
     4501 tcattggaaa acgttcttcg gggcgaaaac tctcaaggat cttaccgctg ttgagatcca
     4561 gttcgatgta acccactcgt gcacccaact gatcttcagc atcttttact ttcaccagcg
     4621 tttctgggtg agcaaaaaca ggaaggcaaa atgccgcaaa aaagggaata agggcgacac
     4681 ggaaatgttg aatactcata ctcttccttt ttcaatatta ttgaagcatt tatcagggtt
     4741 attgtctcat gagcggatac atatttgaat gtatttagaa aaataaacaa ataggggttc
     4801 cgcgcacatt tccccgaaaa gtgccacc
//
