# Supplementary material for: Polycomb repression works without Siesta
Source: bioRxiv preprint, doi:10.1101/2025.07.18.664654, version 1 (2025-07-18)
Supplement: Supplemental files [file 664654_file03.zip › Supplementary_file_5.gb]

LOCUS       pPB-Hsp70-eGFP-P        4827 bp    DNA     circular SYN 26-JUN-2025
DEFINITION  synthetic circular DNA
ACCESSION   .
VERSION     .
KEYWORDS    .
SOURCE      synthetic DNA construct
  ORGANISM  synthetic DNA construct
REFERENCE   1  (bases 1 to 4827)
  AUTHORS   Lyubov Yarinich
  TITLE     Direct Submission
  JOURNAL   Exported Jun 27, 2025 from SnapGene 8.1.1
            https://www.snapgene.com
COMMENT     ORIGDB|GenBank
COMMENT     Sequence Label: pPB-Hsp70-eGFP-PI-11
FEATURES             Location/Qualifiers
     source          1..4827
                     /mol_type="other DNA"
                     /organism="synthetic DNA construct"
     rep_origin      2..458
                     /label=f1(+) origin
     misc_structure  complement(683..996)
                     /label=5'-PiggyBac-TR
     primer_bind     870..890
                     /label=5 -pBac-TR-F
     promoter        1043..1499
                     /label=hsp70 promoter
     misc_feature    1514..1517
                     /label=Drosophila consensus Kozak site
     CDS             1518..2237
                     /codon_start=1
                     /label=eGFP
                     /translation="MVSKGEELFTGVVPILVELDGDVNGHKFSVSGEGEGDATYGKLTL
                     KFICTTGKLPVPWPTLVTTLTYGVQCFSRYPDHMKQHDFFKSAMPEGYVQERTIFFKDD
                     GNYKTRAEVKFEGDTLVNRIELKGIDFKEDGNILGHKLEYNYNSHNVYIMADKQKNGIK
                     VNFKIRHNIEDGSVQLADHYQQNTPIGDGPVLLPDNHYLSTQSALSKDPNEKRDHMVLL
                     EFVTAAGITLGMDELYK"
     primer_bind     complement(1758..1777)
                     /label=ReGFP
     primer_bind     2246..2307
                     /label=PB-Barcode3-Gibson-F
     misc_feature    2253..2256
                     /label=DpnII
     misc_feature    2257..2259
                     /label=3-bp spacer (for iPCR mapping)
     misc_feature    2260..2264
                     /label=PI - 3
     misc_feature    2265..2267
                     /label=3-bp spacer
     misc_feature    2268
                     /label=Rest of SalI
     gap             2269..2286
                     /estimated_length=18
     misc_feature    2269..2286
                     /label=Barcode (18 nt)
     polyA_signal    2327..2343
                     /label=sNRP-1 polyA signal
     misc_structure  2350..2591
                     /label=3'-TR (242 bp)
     primer_bind     2539..2551
                     /label=5 -pBac-TR-F
     primer_bind     complement(2738..2758)
                     /label=pBS-R1
     rep_origin      3097..3537
                     /label=Col E1 origin
     CDS             complement(3838..4698)
                     /codon_start=1
                     /label=Amp[r]
                     /translation="MSIQHFRVALIPFFAAFCLPVFAHPETLVKVKDAEDQLGARVGYI
                     ELDLNSGKILESFRPEERFPMMSTFKVLLCGAVLSRIDAGQEQLGRRIHYSQNDLVEYS
                     PVTEKHLTDGMTVRELCSAAITMSDNTAANLLLTTIGGPKELTAFLHNMGDHVTRLDRW
                     EPELNEAIPNDERDTTMPVAMATTLRKLLTGELLTLASRQQLIDWMEADKVAGPLLRSA
                     LPAGWFIADKSGAGERGSRGIIAALGPDGKPSRIVVIYTTGSQATMDERNRQIAEIGAS
                     LIKHW"
ORIGIN
        1 taaattgtaa gcgttaatat tttgttaaaa ttcgcgttaa atttttgtta aatcagctca
       61 ttttttaacc aataggccga aatcggcaaa atcccttata aatcaaaaga atagaccgag
      121 atagggttga gtgttgttcc agtttggaac aagagtccac tattaaagaa cgtggactcc
      181 aacgtcaaag gnnnnnnnnn nnnnnnnnnn nnnnnnnnnn nnnnnnnnnn nnnnnnnnnn
      241 tnnnnnnnnn nnnnnnnnnn nnnnnnnnnn nnnnnnnnnn nnnnnnnnnn nnnnnnnnnn
      301 nnnnnnnnnn nnnnnnnnnn nnnnnnnnnn nngnnnnnnn nnnnnnnnnn nnnnnnnnnn
      361 nnnnnnnnnn nnnnnnnnnn nnnnnnnnnn nnnnnnnnnn nnnnnnnnnn nnnnnnnnnn
      421 nnnnnnnnnn nnnnnnnnnn nnnnnnnnnn nnnnnnnccc attcgccatt caggctgcgc
      481 aactgttggg aagggcgatc ggtgcgggcc tcttcgctat tacgccagct ggcgaaaggg
      541 ggatgtgctg caaggcgatt aagttgggta acgccagggt tttcccagtc acgacgttgt
      601 aaaacgacgg ccagtgagcg cgcgtaatac gactcactat agggcgaatt ggggcgcgcc
      661 attctagtgg atccacggta ccttaaccct agaaagatag tctgcgtaaa attgacgcat
      721 gcattcttga aatattgctc tctctttcta aatagcgcga atccgtcgct gtgcatttag
      781 gacatctcag tcgccgcttg gagctcccgt gaggcgtgct tgtcaatgcg gtaagtgtca
      841 ctgattttga actataacga ccgcgtgagt caaaatgacg catgattatc ttttacgtga
      901 cttttaagat ttaactcata cgataattat attgttattt catgttctac ttacgtgata
      961 acttattata tatatatttt cttgttatag atatcaacta gaatgctagc tcgcgacacc
     1021 taggatgttt aaacacgaat tcctagaatc ccaaaacaaa ctggttattg tggtaggtca
     1081 tttgtttggc agaaagaaaa ctcgagaaat ttctctggcc gttattcgtt attctctctt
     1141 ttctttttgg gtctctccct ctctgcacta atgctctctc actctgtcac acagtaaacg
     1201 gcatactgct ctcgttggtt cgagagagcg cgcctcgaat gttcgcgaaa agagcgccgg
     1261 agtataaata gaggcgcttc gtctacggag cgacaattca attcaaacaa gcaaagtgaa
     1321 cacgtcgcta agcgaaagct aagcaaataa acaagcgcag ctgaacaagc taaacaatct
     1381 gcagtaaagt gcaagttaaa gtgaatcaat taaaagtaac cagcaaccaa gtaaatcaac
     1441 tgcaactact gaaatctgcc aagaagtaat tattgaatac aagaagagaa ctctgaatag
     1501 ggcccatgac gtccaccatg gtgagcaagg gcgaggagct gttcaccggg gtggtgccca
     1561 tcctggtcga gctggacggc gacgtaaacg gccacaagtt cagcgtgtcc ggcgagggcg
     1621 agggcgatgc cacctacggc aagctgaccc tgaagttcat ctgcaccacc ggcaagctgc
     1681 ccgtgccctg gcccaccctc gtgaccaccc tgacctacgg cgtgcagtgc ttcagccgct
     1741 accccgacca catgaagcag cacgacttct tcaagtccgc catgcccgaa ggctacgtcc
     1801 aggagcgcac catcttcttc aaggacgacg gcaactacaa gacccgcgcc gaggtgaagt
     1861 tcgagggcga caccctggtg aaccgcatcg agctgaaggg catcgacttc aaggaggacg
     1921 gcaacatcct ggggcacaag ctggagtaca actacaacag ccacaacgtc tatatcatgg
     1981 ccgacaagca gaagaacggc atcaaggtga acttcaagat ccgccacaac atcgaggacg
     2041 gcagcgtgca gctcgccgac cactaccagc agaacacccc catcggcgac ggccccgtgc
     2101 tgctgcccga caaccactac ctgagcaccc agtccgccct gagcaaagac cccaacgaga
     2161 agcgcgatca catggtcctg ctggagttcg tgaccgccgc cgggatcact ctcggcatgg
     2221 acgagctgta caagtaatcc ggagggtcta gagatcgaga cgtagaggnn nnnnnnnnnn
     2281 nnnnnngagt tgtggccggc ccttgtgact gggaaaaccc tggcgtaaat aaaatacgaa
     2341 atgactagtt aaaagttttg ttactttata gaagaaattt tgagtttttg ttttttttta
     2401 ataaataaat aaacataaat aaattgtttg ttgaatttat tattagtatg taagtgtaaa
     2461 tataataaaa cttaatatct attcaaatta ataaataaac ctcgatatac agaccgataa
     2521 aacacatgcg tcaattttac gcatgattat ctttaacgta cgtcacaata tgattatctt
     2581 tctagggtta atctagtata cgcgtatgcg gccgcttaat taatccagct tttgttccct
     2641 ttagtgaggg ttaattgcgc gcttggcgta atcatggtca tagctgtttc ctgtgtgaaa
     2701 ttgttatccg ctcacaattc cacacaacat acgagccgga agcataaagt gtaaagcctg
     2761 gggtgcctaa tgagtgagct aactcacatt aattgcgttg cgctcactgc ccgctttcca
     2821 gtcgggaaac ctgtcgtgcc agctgcatta atgaatcggc caacgcgcgg ggagaggcgg
     2881 tttgcgtatt gggcgctctt ccgcttcctc gctcactgac tcgctgcgct cggtcgttcg
     2941 gctgcggcga gcggtatcag ctcactcaaa ggcggtaata cggttatcca cagaatcagg
     3001 ggataacgca ggaaagaaca tgtgagcaaa aggccagcaa aaggccagga accgtaaaaa
     3061 ggccgcgttg ctggcgtttt tccataggct ccgcccccct gacgagcatc acaaaaatcg
     3121 acgctcaagt cagaggtggc gaaacccgac aggactataa agataccagg cgtttccccc
     3181 tggaagctcc ctcgtgcgct ctcctgttcc gaccctgccg cttaccggat acctgtccgc
     3241 ctttctccct tcgggaagcg tggcgctttc tcatagctca cgctgtaggt atctcagttc
     3301 ggtgtaggtc gttcgctcca agctgggctg tgtgcacgaa ccccccgttc agcccgaccg
     3361 ctgcgcctta tccggtaact atcgtcttga gtccaacccg gtaagacacg acttatcgcc
     3421 actggcagca gccactggta acaggattag cagagcgagg tatgtaggcg gtgctacaga
     3481 gttcttgaag tggtggccta actacggcta cactagaagg acagtatttg gtatctgcgc
     3541 tctgctgaag ccagttacct tcggaaaaag agttggtagc tcttgatccg gcaaacaaac
     3601 caccgctggt agcggtggtt tttttgtttg caagcagcag attacgcgca gaaaaaaagg
     3661 atctcaagaa gatcctttga tcttttctac ggggtctgac gctcagtgga acgaaaactc
     3721 acgttaaggg attttggtca tgagattatc aaaaaggatc ttcacctaga tccttttaaa
     3781 ttaaaaatga agttttaaat caatctaaag tatatatgag taaacttggt ctgacagtta
     3841 ccaatgctta atcagtgagg cacctatctc agcgatctgt ctatttcgtt catccatagt
     3901 tgcctgactc cccgtcgtgt agataactac gatacgggag ggcttaccat ctggccccag
     3961 tgctgcaatg ataccgcgag acccacgctc accggctcca gatttatcag caataaacca
     4021 gccagccgga agggccgagc gcagaagtgg tcctgcaact ttatccgcct ccatccagtc
     4081 tattaattgt tgccgggaag ctagagtaag tagttcgcca gttaatagtt tgcgcaacgt
     4141 tgttgccatt gctacaggca tcgtggtgtc acgctcgtcg tttggtatgg cttcattcag
     4201 ctccggttcc caacgatcaa ggcgagttac atgatccccc atgttgtgca aaaaagcggt
     4261 tagctccttc ggtcctccga tcgttgtcag aagtaagttg gccgcagtgt tatcactcat
     4321 ggttatggca gcactgcata attctcttac tgtcatgcca tccgtaagat gcttttctgt
     4381 gactggtgag tactcaacca agtcattctg agaatagtgt atgcggcgac cgagttgctc
     4441 ttgcccggcg tcaatacggg ataataccgc gccacatagc agaactttaa aagtgctcat
     4501 cattggaaaa cgttcttcgg ggcgaaaact ctcaaggatc ttaccgctgt tgagatccag
     4561 ttcgatgtaa cccactcgtg cacccaactg atcttcagca tcttttactt tcaccagcgt
     4621 ttctgggtga gcaaaaacag gaaggcaaaa tgccgcaaaa aagggaataa gggcgacacg
     4681 gaaatgttga atactcatac tcttcctttt tcaatattat tgaagcattt atcagggtta
     4741 ttgtctcatg agcggataca tatttgaatg tatttagaaa aataaacaaa taggggttcc
     4801 gcgcacattt ccccgaaaag tgccacc
//
